Addgene plasmid #235719: pYO1645
Purpose: Protein expression of GST-tagged PX domain (Cys at 2 and C85S) in bacteria
Depositing lab: Roger Williams. Depositing organization: MRC Laboratory of Molecular Biology. Publication: The G-Protein Rab5A Activates VPS34 Complex II, a Class III PI3K, by a Dual Regulatory Mechanism. Buckles TC, Ohashi Y, Tremel S, McLaughlin SH, Pardon E, Steyaert J, Gordon MT, Williams RL, Falke JJ. Biophys J. 2020 Dec 1;119(11):2205-2218. doi: 10.1016/j.bpj.2020.10.028. Epub 2020 Oct 31. PubMed 33137306.
Backbone
  Vector backbone: pOPTG
  Vector type: Bacterial Expression
Growth in bacteria
  Bacterial resistance: Ampicillin, 100 μg/mL
  Growth temperature: 37°C
  Growth strain: DH5alpha
  Copy number: Low Copy
Gene/Insert
  Gene/Insert name: p40phox PX domain
  Species: H. sapiens (human)
  Mutation: Cys at 2, C85S, aa 2-149
  Entrez Gene: NCF4 (a.k.a. CGD3, NCF, P40PHOX, SH3PXD4)
  Tag / fusion protein: GST (N terminal on backbone)
  Cloning method: Other
Terms and licenses: Academic/Nonprofit Terms; Industry Terms: Not Available to Industry
How to cite: pYO1645 was a gift from Roger Williams (Addgene plasmid # 235719 ; http://n2t.net/addgene:235719 ; RRID:Addgene_235719)
