[The description below was written by a language model from this plasmid's Addgene catalogue record and pLannotate feature annotations shown in this document.]
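Description:
pYO1645 is a bacterial expression plasmid built on the pOPTG backbone for producing a GST-tagged PX domain of human p40phox (NCF4) in E. coli. The sequenced plasmid is about 3.8 kb and carries a β-lactamase gene under its native promoter for ampicillin selection, together with a ColE1/pMB1-type origin of replication, the pBR322 bom (basis of mobility) region and only a short remnant of the rop gene. The catalogue lists it as low copy, whereas the automated annotation labels the origin as the high-copy family; the record does not resolve this difference.

The expression cassette is a pET-style T7 arrangement: a T7 promoter and the phage gene 10 ribosome binding site drive an open reading frame that begins with Schistosoma japonicum glutathione S-transferase, followed by a TEV protease recognition site and then the NCF4 fragment, with a T7 terminator downstream. No lac operator or lacI gene is annotated. The insert corresponds to residues 2–149 of p40phox, with a cysteine introduced at position 2 and the C85S substitution. A short fragment annotated as a T7 gene 10B-derived solubility tag lies between the insert and the terminator and is probably residual vector sequence; the record does not describe a C-terminal tag. Expression requires a host supplying T7 RNA polymerase, and the GST moiety allows glutathione-affinity purification, after which TEV cleavage can release the PX domain. The associated publication concerns activation of the class III PI3K VPS34 complex II by Rab5A. The record does not explain the purpose of the cysteine changes.
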