Features (pLannotate 1.2.2; 12 found; start..end, strand, type, name):
    100..204     +  promoter       AmpR promoter: bla
    205..1065    +  CDS            AmpR: β-lactamase; bla; confers resistance to ampicillin, carbenicillin, and related antibiotics
   1236..1824    +  rep_origin     ori: high-copy-number ColE1/pMB1/pBR322/pUC origin of replication
   2010..2149    -  misc_feature   bom: basis of mobility region from pBR322
   2251..2290    -  CDS            rop (fragment): Rop protein, which maintains plasmids at low copy number; rop
   2310..2328    +  promoter       T7 promoter: promoter for bacteriophage T7 RNA polymerase
   2402..2424    +  RBS            RBS: efficient ribosome binding site from bacteriophage T7 gene 10 (Olins and Rangwala, 1989)
   2435..3088    +  CDS            GST26_SCHJA: Experimental evidence at protein level: Swiss-Prot protein existence level 1. GST isoenzymes appear to play a central role in the parasite detoxification system. Other functions are also suspected including a role in increasing the solubility of haematin in the parasite gut. From Schistosoma japonicum (Blood fluke).
   3107..3127    +  CDS            TEV site: tobacco etch virus (TEV) protease recognition and cleavage site
   3140..3583    +  CDS            NCF4 (fragment): NCF4_HUMAN - Also known as SH3PXD4. Experimental evidence at protein level: Swiss-Prot protein existence level 1. Component of the NADPH-oxidase, a multicomponent enzyme system responsible for the oxidative burst in which electrons are transported from NADPH to molecular oxygen, generating reactive oxidant intermediates. It may be important for the assembly and/or activation of the NADPH-oxidase complex. From Homo sapiens (Human).
   3630..3679    +  CDS            SET1 (fragment): solubility-enhancement tag derived from T7 phage gene 10B
   3687..3734    +  terminator     T7 terminator: transcription terminator for bacteriophage T7 RNA polymerase
>Addgene plasmid #235719 | pYO1645 | addgene full sequence | sequence record 469203 | Addgene NGS Result
TGAAGACGAAAGGGCCTCGTGATACGCCTATTTTTATAGGTTAATGTCATGATAATAATGGTTTCTTAGA
CGTCAGGTGGCACTTTTCGGGGAAATGTGCGCGGAACCCCTATTTGTTTATTTTTCTAAATACATTCAAA
TATGTATCCGCTCATGAGACAATAACCCTGATAAATGCTTCAATAATATTGAAAAAGGAAGAGTATGAGT
ATTCAACATTTCCGTGTCGCCCTTATTCCCTTTTTTGCGGCATTTTGCCTTCCTGTTTTTGCTCACCCAG
AAACGCTGGTGAAAGTAAAAGATGCTGAAGATCAGTTGGGTGCACGAGTGGGTTACATCGAACTGGATCT
CAACAGCGGTAAGATCCTTGAGAGTTTTCGCCCCGAAGAACGTTTTCCAATGATGAGCACTTTTAAAGTT
CTGCTATGTGGCGCGGTATTATCCCGTGTTGACGCCGGGCAAGAGCAACTCGGTCGCCGCATACACTATT
CTCAGAATGACTTGGTTGAGTACTCACCAGTCACAGAAAAGCATCTTACGGATGGCATGACAGTAAGAGA
ATTATGCAGTGCTGCCATAACCATGAGTGATAACACTGCGGCCAACTTACTTCTGACAACGATCGGAGGA
CCGAAGGAGCTAACCGCTTTTTTGCACAACATGGGGGATCATGTAACTCGCCTTGATCGTTGGGAACCGG
AGCTGAATGAAGCCATACCAAACGACGAGCGTGACACCACGATGCCTGCAGCAATGGCAACAACGTTGCG
CAAACTATTAACTGGCGAACTACTTACTCTAGCTTCCCGGCAACAATTAATAGACTGGATGGAGGCGGAT
AAAGTTGCAGGACCACTTCTGCGCTCGGCCCTTCCGGCTGGCTGGTTTATTGCTGATAAATCTGGAGCCG
GTGAGCGTGGGTCTCGCGGTATCATTGCAGCACTGGGGCCAGATGGTAAGCCCTCCCGTATCGTAGTTAT
CTACACGACGGGGAGTCAGGCAACTATGGATGAACGAAATAGACAGATCGCTGAGATAGGTGCCTCACTG
ATTAAGCATTGGTAACTGTCAGACCAAGTTTACTCATATATACTTTAGATTGATTTAAAACTTCATTTTT
AATTTAAAAGGATCTAGGTGAAGATCCTTTTTGATAATCTCATGACCAAAATCCCTTAACGTGAGTTTTC
GTTCCACTGAGCGTCAGACCCCGTAGAAAAGATCAAAGGATCTTCTTGAGATCCTTTTTTTCTGCGCGTA
ATCTGCTGCTTGCAAACAAAAAAACCACCGCTACCAGCGGTGGTTTGTTTGCCGGATCAAGAGCTACCAA
CTCTTTTTCCGAAGGTAACTGGCTTCAGCAGAGCGCAGATACCAAATACTGTCCTTCTAGTGTAGCCGTA
GTTAGGCCACCACTTCAAGAACTCTGTAGCACCGCCTACATACCTCGCTCTGCTAATCCTGTTACCAGTG
GCTGCTGCCAGTGGCGATAAGTCGTGTCTTACCGGGTTGGACTCAAGACGATAGTTACCGGATAAGGCGC
AGCGGTCGGGCTGAACGGGGGGTTCGTGCACACAGCCCAGCTTGGAGCGAACGACCTACACCGAACTGAG
ATACCTACAGCGTGAGCTATGAGAAAGCGCCACGCTTCCCGAAGGGAGAAAGGCGGACAGGTATCCGGTA
AGCGGCAGGGTCGGAACAGGAGAGCGCACGAGGGAGCTTCCAGGGGGAAACGCCTGGTATCTTTATAGTC
CTGTCGGGTTTCGCCACCTCTGACTTGAGCGTCGATTTTTGTGATGCTCGTCAGGGGGGCGGAGCCTATG
GAAAAACGCCAGCAACGCGGCCTTTTTACGGTTCCTGGCCTTTTGCTGGCCTTTTGCTCACATGTTCTTT
CCTGCGTTATCCCCTGATTCTGTGGATAACCGTATTACCGCCTTTGAGTGAGCTGATACCGCTCGCCGCA
GCCGAACGACCGAGCGCAGCGAGTCAGTGAGCGAGGAAGCGGAAGAGCGCCTGATGCGGTATTTTCTCCT
TACGCATCTGTGCGGTATTTCACACCGCAATGGTGCACTCTCAGTACAATCTGCTCTGATGCCGCATAGT
TAAGCCAGTATACACTCCGCTATCGCTACGTGACTGGGTCATGGCTGCGCCCCGACACCCGCCAACACCC
GCTGACGCGCCCTGACGGGCTTGTCTGCTCCCGGCATCCGCTTACAGACAAGCTGTGACCGTCTCCGGGA
GCTGCATGTGTCAGAGGTTTTCACCGTCATCACCGAAACGCGCGAGGCAGGATCTCGATCCCGCGAAATT
AATACGACTCACTATAGGGAGACCACAACGGTTTCCCTCTAGTGCCGGCTCCGGAGAGCTCCAATTGGAA
TTCGCTAGCTCTAGAAATAATTTTGTTTAACTTTAAGAAGGAGATATACATAATATGTCCCCTATACTAG
GTTATTGGAAAATTAAGGGCCTTGTGCAACCCACTCGACTTCTTTTGGAATATCTTGAAGAAAAATATGA
AGAGCATTTGTATGAGCGCGATGAAGGTGATAAATGGCGAAACAAAAAGTTTGAATTGGGTTTGGAGTTT
CCCAATCTTCCTTATTATATTGATGGTGATGTTAAATTAACACAGTCTATGGCCATCATACGTTATATAG
CTGACAAGCACAACATGTTGGGTGGTTGTCCAAAAGAGCGTGCAGAGATTTCAATGCTTGAAGGAGCGGT
TTTGGATATTAGATACGGTGTTTCGAGAATTGCATATAGTAAAGACTTTGAAACTCTCAAAGTTGATTTT
CTTAGCAAGCTACCTGAAATGCTGAAAATGTTCGAAGATCGTTTATGTCATAAAACATATTTAAATGGTG
ATCATGTAACCCATCCTGACTTCATGTTGTATGACGCTCTTGATGTTGTTTTATACATGGACCCAATGTG
CCTGGATGCGTTCCCAAAATTAGTTTGTTTTAAAAAACGTATTGAAGCTATCCCACAAATTGATAAGTAC
TTGAAATCCAGCAAGTATATAGCATGGCCTTTGCAGGGCTGGCAAGCCACGTTTGGTGGTGGCGACCATC
CTCCAAAATCGGATTCTTCTGGTTCCGAAAACCTGTATTTCCAGGGCTCCCATATGTGCGCTGTGGCCCA
GCAGCTGCGGGCCGAGAGTGACTTTGAACAGCTTCCGGATGATGTTGCCATCTCGGCCAACATTGCTGAC
ATCGAGGAGAAGAGAGGCTTCACCAGCCACTTTGTTTTCGTCATCGAGGTGAAGACAAAAGGAGGATCCA
AGTACCTCATCTACCGCCGCTACCGCCAGTTCCATGCTTTGCAGAGCAAGCTGGAGGAGCGCTTCGGGCC
AGACAGCAAGAGCAGTGCCCTGGCCAGTACCCTGCCCACACTCCCAGCCAAAGTCTACGTGGGTGTGAAA
CAGGAGATCGCCGAGATGCGGATACCTGCCCTCAACGCCTACATGAAGAGCCTGCTCAGCCTGCCGGTCT
GGGTGCTGATGGATGAGGACGTCCGGATCTTCTTTTACCAGTCGCCCTATGACTCAGAGCAGGTGCCCCA
GGCCATCCGCCGGTGAGGATCCAGATCTAAGCTTGGTACCACGCGTGCGCGCTGATCCGGCTGCTAACAA
AGCCCGAAAGGAAGCTGAGTTGGCTGCTGCCACCGCTGAGCAATAACTAGCATAACCCCTTGGGGCCTCT
AAACGGGTCTTGAGGGGTTTTTTGCTGAAAGGAGGAACTATAGCCGGATAATTCT
